LOCUS       Exported 12684 bp ds-DNA circular SYN 12-MAY-2021
DEFINITION  DHFR-degron controlled expression of KRAB-dCas9-BFP-KRAB from the
            AAVS1 locus.
ACCESSION   .
VERSION     .
KEYWORDS    pMTL5
SOURCE      synthetic DNA construct
  ORGANISM  synthetic DNA construct
REFERENCE   1 (bases 1 to 12684)
  AUTHORS   Tian R, Gachechiladze MA, Ludwig CH, Laurie MT, Hong JY, Nathaniel
            D, Prabhu AV, Fernandopulle MS, Patel R, Abshari M, Ward ME,
            Kampmann M
  TITLE     CRISPR Interference-Based Platform for Multimodal Genetic Screens in
            Human iPSC-Derived Neurons.
  JOURNAL   Neuron. 2019 Aug 5. pii: S0896-6273(19)30640-3. doi:
            10.1016/j.neuron.2019.07.014.
  PUBMED    31422865
REFERENCE   2 (bases 1 to 12684)
  AUTHORS   .
  TITLE     Direct Submission
  JOURNAL   Exported May 12, 2021 from SnapGene Server 1.1.58
            http://www.snapgene.com
FEATURES             Location/Qualifiers
     source          1..12684
                     /organism="synthetic DNA construct"
                     /mol_type="other DNA"
     misc_feature    1..804
                     /label=HA-L
                     /note="left homology arm from the adeno-associated virus
                     integration site (AAVS1) within intron 1 of the human
                     PPP1R12C gene"
     protein_bind    806..839
                     /label=loxP
                     /bound_moiety="Cre recombinase"
                     /note="Cre-mediated recombination occurs in the 8-bp core
                     sequence (GCATACAT)."
     misc_feature    846..871
                     /label=SA
                     /note="splice acceptor site"
     CDS             895..948
                     /codon_start=1
                     /product="2A peptide from Thosea asigna virus capsid
                     protein"
                     /label=T2A
                     /note="Eukaryotic ribosomes fail to insert a peptide bond
                     between the Gly and Pro residues, yielding separate
                     polypeptides."
                     /translation="EGRGSLLTCGDVEENPGP"
     CDS             958..1557
                     /codon_start=1
                     /gene="pac from Streptomyces alboniger"
                     /product="puromycin N-acetyltransferase"
                     /label=PuroR
                     /note="confers resistance to puromycin"
                     /translation="MTEYKPTVRLATRDDVPRAVRTLAAAFADYPATRHTVDPDRHIER
                     VTELQELFLTRVGLDIGKVWVADDGAAVAVWTTPESVEAGAVFAEIGPRMAELSGSRLA
                     AQQQMEGLLAPHRPKEPAWFLATVGVSPDHQGKGLGSAVVLPGVEAAERAGVPAFLETS
                     APRNLPFYERLGFTVTADVEVPEGPRTWCMTRKPGA"
     primer_bind     complement(958..977)
                     /label=Puro-R
                     /note="Puromycin resistance gene, reverse primer. Also
                     called puro-variant-R"
     primer_bind     1454..1474
                     /label=Puro-F
                     /note="Puromycin resistance gene, forward primer"
     primer_bind     complement(1589..1606)
                     /label=BGH-rev
                     /note="Bovine growth hormone terminator, reverse primer.
                     Also called BGH reverse"
     polyA_signal    1595..1819
                     /label=bGH poly(A) signal
                     /note="bovine growth hormone polyadenylation signal"
     protein_bind    1823..1856
                     /label=loxP
                     /bound_moiety="Cre recombinase"
                     /note="Cre-mediated recombination occurs in the 8-bp core
                     sequence (GCATACAT)."
     enhancer        1859..2238
                     /label=CMV enhancer
                     /note="human cytomegalovirus immediate early enhancer"
     promoter        2240..2517
                     /label=chicken beta-actin promoter
     intron          2518..3534
                     /label=chimeric intron
                     /note="chimera between introns from chicken beta-actin and
                     rabbit beta-globin"
     primer_bind     3458..3480
                     /label=pCAGGS-5
                     /note="Chimeric intron in CAG promoter, forward primer"
     primer_bind     3542..3561
                     /label=pCAG-F
                     /note="Rabbit beta-globin intron, for pCAG plasmids,
                     forward primer"
     CDS             3599..4072
                     /codon_start=1
                     /gene="folA"
                     /product="E. coli dihydrofolate reductase"
                     /label=ecDHFR
                     /translation="MISLIAALAVDYVIGMENAMPWNLPADLAWFKRNTLNKPVIMGRH
                     TWESIGRPLPGRKNIILSSQPSTDDRVTWVKSVDEAIAACGDVPEIMVIGGGRVIEQFL
                     PKAQKLYLTHIDAEVEGDTHFPDYEPDDWESVFSEFHDADAQNSHSYCFEILER"
     CDS             4118..4303
                     /codon_start=1
                     /product="Kruppel-associated box (KRAB) transcriptional
                     repression domain from the human zinc finger protein ZNF10
                     (Margolin et al., 1994)"
                     /label=KRAB
                     /translation="RTLVTFKDVFVDFTREEWKLLDTAQQIVYRNVMLENYKNLVSLGY
                     QLTKPDVILRLEKGEEP"
     CDS             4325..8428
                     /codon_start=1
                     /product="catalytically dead mutant of the Cas9
                     endonuclease from the Streptococcus pyogenes Type II
                     CRISPR/Cas system"
                     /label=dCas9
                     /note="RNA-guided DNA-binding protein that lacks
                     endonuclease activity due to the D10A mutation in the RuvC
                     catalytic domain and the H840A mutation in the HNH
                     catalytic domain"
                     /translation="MDKKYSIGLAIGTNSVGWAVITDEYKVPSKKFKVLGNTDRHSIKK
                     NLIGALLFDSGETAEATRLKRTARRRYTRRKNRICYLQEIFSNEMAKVDDSFFHRLEES
                     FLVEEDKKHERHPIFGNIVDEVAYHEKYPTIYHLRKKLVDSTDKADLRLIYLALAHMIK
                     FRGHFLIEGDLNPDNSDVDKLFIQLVQTYNQLFEENPINASGVDAKAILSARLSKSRRL
                     ENLIAQLPGEKKNGLFGNLIALSLGLTPNFKSNFDLAEDAKLQLSKDTYDDDLDNLLAQ
                     IGDQYADLFLAAKNLSDAILLSDILRVNTEITKAPLSASMIKRYDEHHQDLTLLKALVR
                     QQLPEKYKEIFFDQSKNGYAGYIDGGASQEEFYKFIKPILEKMDGTEELLVKLNREDLL
                     RKQRTFDNGSIPHQIHLGELHAILRRQEDFYPFLKDNREKIEKILTFRIPYYVGPLARG
                     NSRFAWMTRKSEETITPWNFEEVVDKGASAQSFIERMTNFDKNLPNEKVLPKHSLLYEY
                     FTVYNELTKVKYVTEGMRKPAFLSGEQKKAIVDLLFKTNRKVTVKQLKEDYFKKIECFD
                     SVEISGVEDRFNASLGTYHDLLKIIKDKDFLDNEENEDILEDIVLTLTLFEDREMIEER
                     LKTYAHLFDDKVMKQLKRRRYTGWGRLSRKLINGIRDKQSGKTILDFLKSDGFANRNFM
                     QLIHDDSLTFKEDIQKAQVSGQGDSLHEHIANLAGSPAIKKGILQTVKVVDELVKVMGR
                     HKPENIVIEMARENQTTQKGQKNSRERMKRIEEGIKELGSQILKEHPVENTQLQNEKLY
                     LYYLQNGRDMYVDQELDINRLSDYDVDAIVPQSFLKDDSIDNKVLTRSDKNRGKSDNVP
                     SEEVVKKMKNYWRQLLNAKLITQRKFDNLTKAERGGLSELDKAGFIKRQLVETRQITKH
                     VAQILDSRMNTKYDENDKLIREVKVITLKSKLVSDFRKDFQFYKVREINNYHHAHDAYL
                     NAVVGTALIKKYPKLESEFVYGDYKVYDVRKMIAKSEQEIGKATAKYFFYSNIMNFFKT
                     EITLANGEIRKRPLIETNGETGEIVWDKGRDFATVRKVLSMPQVNIVKKTEVQTGGFSK
                     ESILPKRNSDKLIARKKDWDPKKYGGFDSPTVAYSVLVVAKVEKGKSKKLKSVKELLGI
                     TIMERSSFEKNPIDFLEAKGYKEVKKDLIIKLPKYSLFELENGRKRMLASAGELQKGNE
                     LALPSKYVNFLYLASHYEKLKGSPEDNEQKQLFVEQHKHYLDEIIEQISEFSKRVILAD
                     ANLDKVLSAYNKHRDKPIREQAENIIHLFTLTNLGAPAAFKYFDTTIDRKRYTSTKEVL
                     DATLIHQSITGLYETRIDLSQLGGD"
     CDS             8432..8458
                     /codon_start=1
                     /product="HA (human influenza hemagglutinin) epitope tag"
                     /label=HA
                     /translation="YPYDVPDYA"
     CDS             8477..8497
                     /codon_start=1
                     /product="nuclear localization signal of SV40 (simian virus
                     40) large T antigen"
                     /label=SV40 NLS
                     /translation="PKKKRKV"
     CDS             8504..8524
                     /codon_start=1
                     /product="nuclear localization signal of SV40 (simian virus
                     40) large T antigen"
                     /label=SV40 NLS
                     /translation="PKKKRKV"
     CDS             8564..9259
                     /codon_start=1
                     /product="monomeric blue fluorescent protein"
                     /label=TagBFP
                     /note="mammalian codon-optimized"
                     /translation="SELIKENMHMKLYMEGTVDNHHFKCTSEGEGKPYEGTQTMRIKVV
                     EGGPLPFAFDILATSFLYGSKTFINHTQGIPDFFKQSFPEGFTWERVTTYEDGGVLTAT
                     QDTSLQDGCLIYNVKIRGVNFTSNGPVMQKKTLGWEAFTETLYPADGGLEGRNDMALKL
                     VGGSHLIANIKTTYRSKKPAKNLKMPGVYYVDYRLERIKEANNETYVEQHEVAVARYCD
                     LPSKLGHKLN"
     CDS             9305..9490
                     /codon_start=1
                     /product="Kruppel-associated box (KRAB) transcriptional
                     repression domain from the human zinc finger protein ZNF10
                     (Margolin et al., 1994)"
                     /label=KRAB
                     /translation="RTLVTFKDVFVDFTREEWKLLDTAQQIVYRNVMLENYKNLVSLGY
                     QLTKPDVILRLEKGEEP"
     primer_bind     complement(9585..9604)
                     /label=Bglob-pA-R
                     /note="Rabbit beta-globin polyA region, reverse primer"
     polyA_signal    9650..9705
                     /label=-beta-globin poly(A) signal
                     /note="rabbit beta-globin polyadenylation signal (Gil and
                     Proudfoot, 1987)"
     primer_bind     complement(9704..9723)
                     /label=rbglobpA-R
                     /note="Rabbit beta-globin polyA, reverse primer. Also
                     called rb-glob-pA-term-R"
     protein_bind    10054..10087
                     /label=loxP
                     /bound_moiety="Cre recombinase"
                     /note="Cre-mediated recombination occurs in the 8-bp core
                     sequence (GCATACAT)."
     misc_feature    10128..10964
                     /label=HA-R
                     /note="right homology arm from the adeno-associated virus
                     integration site (AAVS1) within intron 1 of the human
                     PPP1R12C gene"
     rep_origin      complement(11012..11600)
                     /direction=LEFT
                     /label=ori
                     /note="high-copy-number ColE1/pMB1/pBR322/pUC origin of
                     replication"
     primer_bind     complement(11092..11111)
                     /label=pBR322ori-F
                     /note="pBR322 origin, forward primer"
     CDS             complement(11771..12631)
                     /codon_start=1
                     /gene="bla"
                     /product="beta-lactamase"
                     /label=AmpR
                     /note="confers resistance to ampicillin, carbenicillin, and
                     related antibiotics"
                     /translation="MSIQHFRVALIPFFAAFCLPVFAHPETLVKVKDAEDQLGARVGYI
                     ELDLNSGKILESFRPEERFPMMSTFKVLLCGAVLSRIDAGQEQLGRRIHYSQNDLVEYS
                     PVTEKHLTDGMTVRELCSAAITMSDNTAANLLLTTIGGPKELTAFLHNMGDHVTRLDRW
                     EPELNEAIPNDERDTTMPVAMATTLRKLLTGELLTLASRQQLIDWMEADKVAGPLLRSA
                     LPAGWFIADKSGAGERGSRGIIAALGPDGKPSRIVVIYTTGSQATMDERNRQIAEIGAS
                     LIKHW"
     primer_bind     12394..12413
                     /label=Amp-R
                     /note="Ampicillin resistance gene, reverse primer"
ORIGIN
        1 tgctttctct gaccagcatt ctctcccctg ggcctgtgcc gctttctgtc tgcagcttgt
       61 ggcctgggtc acctctacgg ctggcccaga tccttccctg ccgcctcctt caggttccgt
      121 cttcctccac tccctcttcc ccttgctctc tgctgtgttg ctgcccaagg atgctctttc
      181 cggagcactt ccttctcggc gctgcaccac gtgatgtcct ctgagcggat cctccccgtg
      241 tctgggtcct ctccgggcat ctctcctccc tcacccaacc ccatgccgtc ttcactcgct
      301 gggttccctt ttccttctcc ttctggggcc tgtgccatct ctcgtttctt aggatggcct
      361 tctccgacgg atgtctccct tgcgtcccgc ctccccttct tgtaggcctg catcatcacc
      421 gtttttctgg acaaccccaa agtaccccgt ctccctggct ttagccacct ctccatcctc
      481 ttgctttctt tgcctggaca ccccgttctc ctgtggattc gggtcacctc tcactccttt
      541 catttgggca gctcccctac cccccttacc tctctagtct gtgctagctc ttccagcccc
      601 ctgtcatggc atcttccagg ggtccgagag ctcagctagt cttcttcctc caacccgggc
      661 ccctatgtcc acttcaggac agcatgtttg ctgcctccag ggatcctgtg tccccgagct
      721 gggaccacct tatattccca gggccggtta atgtggctct ggttctgggt acttttatct
      781 gtcccctcca ccccacagtg gggcaataac ttcgtatagc atacattata cgaagttata
      841 agcttctgac ctcttctctt cctcccacag ggcctcgaga gatctggcag cggagagggc
      901 agaggaagtc ttctaacatg cggtgacgtg gaggagaatc ccggccctag gctcgagatg
      961 accgagtaca agcccacggt gcgcctcgcc acccgcgacg acgtccccag ggccgtacgc
     1021 accctcgccg ccgcgttcgc cgactacccc gccacgcgcc acaccgtcga tccggaccgc
     1081 cacatcgagc gggtcaccga gctgcaagaa ctcttcctca cgcgcgtcgg gctcgacatc
     1141 ggcaaggtgt gggtcgcgga cgacggcgcc gcggtggcgg tctggaccac gccggagagc
     1201 gtcgaagcgg gggcggtgtt cgccgagatc ggcccgcgca tggccgagtt gagcggttcc
     1261 cggctggccg cgcagcaaca gatggaaggc ctcctggcgc cgcaccggcc caaggagccc
     1321 gcgtggttcc tggccaccgt cggcgtctcg cccgaccacc agggcaaggg tctgggcagc
     1381 gccgtcgtgc tccccggagt ggaggcggcc gagcgcgccg gggtgcccgc cttcctggag
     1441 acctccgcgc cccgcaacct ccccttctac gagcggctcg gcttcaccgt caccgccgac
     1501 gtcgaggtgc ccgaaggacc gcgcacctgg tgcatgaccc gcaagcccgg tgcctgatct
     1561 agagggcccg tttaaacccg ctgatcagcc tcgactgtgc cttctagttg ccagccatct
     1621 gttgtttgcc cctcccccgt gccttccttg accctggaag gtgccactcc cactgtcctt
     1681 tcctaataaa atgaggaaat tgcatcgcat tgtctgagta ggtgtcattc tattctgggg
     1741 ggtggggtgg ggcaggacag caagggggag gattgggaag acaatagcag gcatgctggg
     1801 gatgcggtgg gctctatggg tcataacttc gtatagcata cattatacga agttattcga
     1861 cattgattat tgactagtta ttaatagtaa tcaattacgg ggtcattagt tcatagccca
     1921 tatatggagt tccgcgttac ataacttacg gtaaatggcc cgcctggctg accgcccaac
     1981 gacccccgcc cattgacgtc aataatgacg tatgttccca tagtaacgcc aatagggact
     2041 ttccattgac gtcaatgggt ggagtattta cggtaaactg cccacttggc agtacatcaa
     2101 gtgtatcata tgccaagtac gccccctatt gacgtcaatg acggtaaatg gcccgcctgg
     2161 cattatgccc agtacatgac cttatgggac tttcctactt ggcagtacat ctacgtatta
     2221 gtcatcgcta ttaccatggt cgaggtgagc cccacgttct gcttcactct ccccatctcc
     2281 cccccctccc cacccccaat tttgtattta tttatttttt aattattttg tgcagcgatg
     2341 ggggcggggg gggggggggg gcgcgcgccr ggsggggcgg ggsggggcga ggggcggggc
     2401 ggggcgaggc ggagaggtgc ggcggcagcc aatcagagcg gcgcgctccg aaagtttcct
     2461 tttatggcga ggcggcggcg gcggcggccc tataaaaagc gaagcgcgcg gcgggcggga
     2521 gtcgctgcgc gctgccttcg ccccgtgccc cgctccgccg ccgcctcgcg ccgcccgccc
     2581 cggctctgac tgaccgcgtt actcccacag gtgagcgggc gggacggccc ttctcctccg
     2641 ggctgtaatt agcgcttggt ttaatgacgg cttgtttctt ttctgtggct gcgtgaaagc
     2701 cttgaggggc tccgggaggg ccctttgtgc ggggggagcg gctcgggggg tgcgtgcgtg
     2761 tgtgtgtgcg tggggagcgc cgcgtgcggc tccgcgctgc ccggcggctg tgagcgctgc
     2821 gggcgcggcg cggggctttg tgcgctccgc agtgtgcgcg aggggagcgc ggccgggggc
     2881 ggtgccccgc ggtgcggggg gggctgcgag gggaacaaag gctgcgtgcg gggtgtgtgc
     2941 gtgggggggt gagcaggggg tgtgggcgcg tcggtcgggc tgcaaccccc cctgcacccc
     3001 cctccccgag ttgctgagca cggcccggct tcgggtgcgg ggctccgtac ggggcgtggc
     3061 gcggggctcg ccgtgccggg cggggggtgg cggcaggtgg gggtgccggg cggggcgggg
     3121 ccgcctcggg ccggggaggg ctcgggggag gggcgcggcg gcccccggag cgccggcggc
     3181 tgtcgaggcg cggcgagccg cagccattgc cttttatggt aatcgtgcga gagggcgcag
     3241 ggacttcctt tgtcccaaat ctgtgcggag ccgaaatctg ggaggcgccg ccgcaccccc
     3301 tctagcgggc gcggggcgaa gcggtgcggc gccggcagga aggaaatggg cggggagggc
     3361 cttcgtgcgt cgccgcgccg ccgtcccctt ctccctctcc agcctcgggg ctgtccgcgg
     3421 ggggacggct gccttcgggg gggacggggc agggcggggt tcggcttctg gcgtgtgacc
     3481 ggcggctcta gagcctctgc taaccatgtt catgccttct tctttttcct acagctcctg
     3541 ggcaacgtgc tggttattgt gctgtctcat cattttggca aagaatgtcg acgccaccat
     3601 gatcagtctg attgcggcgt tagcggtaga ttacgttatc ggcatggaaa acgccatgcc
     3661 gtggaacctg cctgccgatc tcgcctggtt taaacgcaac accttaaata aacccgtgat
     3721 tatgggccgc catacctggg aatcaatcgg tcgtccgttg ccaggacgca aaaatattat
     3781 cctcagcagt caaccgagta cggacgatcg cgtaacgtgg gtgaagtcgg tggatgaagc
     3841 catcgcggcg tgtggtgacg taccagaaat catggtgatt ggcggcggtc gcgttattga
     3901 acagttcttg ccaaaagcgc aaaaactgta tctgacgcat atcgacgcag aagtggaagg
     3961 cgacacccat ttcccggatt acgagccgga tgactgggaa tcggtattca gcgaattcca
     4021 cgatgctgat gcgcagaact ctcacagcta ttgctttgag attctggagc ggggcagcgg
     4081 atccggcatg gatgctaagt cactaactgc ctggtcccgg acactggtga ccttcaagga
     4141 tgtatttgtg gacttcacca gggaggagtg gaagctgctg gacactgctc agcagatcgt
     4201 gtacagaaat gtgatgctgg agaactataa gaacctggtt tccttgggtt atcagcttac
     4261 taagccagat gtgatcctcc ggttggagaa gggagaagag cccggcggtt ccggcggagg
     4321 gtcgatggac aagaagtaca gcatcggcct ggccatcggc accaactctg tgggctgggc
     4381 cgtgatcacc gacgagtaca aggtgcccag caagaaattc aaggtgctgg gcaacaccga
     4441 ccggcacagc atcaagaaga acctgatcgg cgccctgctg ttcgacagcg gagaaacagc
     4501 cgaggccacc cggctgaaga gaaccgccag aagaagatac accagacgga agaaccggat
     4561 ctgctatctg caagagatct tcagcaacga gatggccaag gtggacgaca gcttcttcca
     4621 cagactggaa gagtccttcc tggtggaaga ggataagaag cacgagcggc accccatctt
     4681 cggcaacatc gtggacgagg tggcctacca cgagaagtac cccaccatct accacctgag
     4741 aaagaaactg gtggacagca ccgacaaggc cgacctgcgg ctgatctatc tggccctggc
     4801 ccacatgatc aagttccggg gccacttcct gatcgagggc gacctgaacc ccgacaacag
     4861 cgacgtggac aagctgttca tccagctggt gcagacctac aaccagctgt tcgaggaaaa
     4921 ccccatcaac gccagcggcg tggacgccaa ggccatcctg tctgccagac tgagcaagag
     4981 cagacggctg gaaaatctga tcgcccagct gcccggcgag aagaagaatg gcctgttcgg
     5041 caacctgatt gccctgagcc tgggcctgac ccccaacttc aagagcaact tcgacctggc
     5101 cgaggatgcc aaactgcagc tgagcaagga cacctacgac gacgacctgg acaacctgct
     5161 ggcccagatc ggcgaccagt acgccgacct gtttctggcc gccaagaacc tgtccgacgc
     5221 catcctgctg agcgacatcc tgagagtgaa caccgagatc accaaggccc ccctgagcgc
     5281 ctctatgatc aagagatacg acgagcacca ccaggacctg accctgctga aagctctcgt
     5341 gcggcagcag ctgcctgaga agtacaaaga gattttcttc gaccagagca agaacggcta
     5401 cgccggctac atcgatggcg gagccagcca ggaagagttc tacaagttca tcaagcccat
     5461 cctggaaaag atggacggca ccgaggaact gctcgtgaag ctgaacagag aggacctgct
     5521 gcggaagcag cggaccttcg acaacggcag catcccccac cagatccacc tgggagagct
     5581 gcacgccatt ctgcggcggc aggaagattt ttacccattc ctgaaggaca accgggaaaa
     5641 gatcgagaag atcctgacct tccgcatccc ctactacgtg ggccctctgg ccaggggaaa
     5701 cagcagattc gcctggatga ccagaaagag cgaggaaacc atcaccccct ggaacttcga
     5761 ggaagtggtg gacaagggcg ccagcgccca gagcttcatc gagcggatga ccaacttcga
     5821 taagaacctg cccaacgaga aggtgctgcc caagcacagc ctgctgtacg agtacttcac
     5881 cgtgtacaac gagctgacca aagtgaaata cgtgaccgag ggaatgagaa agcccgcctt
     5941 cctgagcggc gagcagaaaa aagccatcgt ggacctgctg ttcaagacca accggaaagt
     6001 gaccgtgaag cagctgaaag aggactactt caagaaaatc gagtgcttcg actccgtgga
     6061 aatctccggc gtggaagatc ggttcaacgc ctccctgggc acataccacg atctgctgaa
     6121 aattatcaag gacaaggact tcctggacaa tgaggaaaac gaggacattc tggaagatat
     6181 cgtgctgacc ctgacactgt ttgaggacag agagatgatc gaggaacggc tgaaaaccta
     6241 tgcccacctg ttcgacgaca aagtgatgaa gcagctgaag cggcggagat acaccggctg
     6301 gggcaggctg agccggaagc tgatcaacgg catccgggac aagcagtccg gcaagacaat
     6361 cctggatttc ctgaagtccg acggcttcgc caacagaaac ttcatgcagc tgatccacga
     6421 cgacagcctg acctttaaag aggacatcca gaaagcccag gtgtccggcc agggcgatag
     6481 cctgcacgag cacattgcca atctggccgg cagccccgcc attaagaagg gcatcctgca
     6541 gacagtgaag gtggtggacg agctcgtgaa agtgatgggc cggcacaagc ccgagaacat
     6601 cgtgatcgaa atggccagag agaaccagac cacccagaag ggacagaaga acagccgcga
     6661 gagaatgaag cggatcgaag agggcatcaa agagctgggc agccagatcc tgaaagaaca
     6721 ccccgtggaa aacacccagc tgcagaacga gaagctgtac ctgtactacc tgcagaatgg
     6781 gcgggatatg tacgtggacc aggaactgga catcaaccgg ctgtccgact acgatgtgga
     6841 cgctatcgtg cctcagagct ttctgaagga cgactccatc gataacaaag tgctgactcg
     6901 gagcgacaag aaccggggca agagcgacaa cgtgccctcc gaagaggtcg tgaagaagat
     6961 gaagaactac tggcgccagc tgctgaatgc caagctgatt acccagagga agttcgacaa
     7021 tctgaccaag gccgagagag gcggcctgag cgaactggat aaggccggct tcatcaagag
     7081 acagctggtg gaaacccggc agatcacaaa gcacgtggca cagatcctgg actcccggat
     7141 gaacactaag tacgacgaga acgacaaact gatccgggaa gtgaaagtga tcaccctgaa
     7201 gtccaagctg gtgtccgatt tccggaagga tttccagttt tacaaagtgc gcgagatcaa
     7261 caactaccac cacgcccacg acgcctacct gaacgccgtc gtgggaaccg ccctgatcaa
     7321 aaagtaccct aagctggaaa gcgagttcgt gtacggcgac tacaaggtgt acgacgtgcg
     7381 gaagatgatc gccaagagcg agcaggaaat cggcaaggct accgccaagt acttcttcta
     7441 cagcaacatc atgaactttt tcaagaccga gattaccctg gccaacggcg agatccggaa
     7501 gcggcctctg atcgagacaa acggcgaaac aggcgagatc gtgtgggata agggccggga
     7561 ctttgccacc gtgcggaaag tgctgtctat gccccaagtg aatatcgtga aaaagaccga
     7621 ggtgcagaca ggcggcttca gcaaagagtc tatcctgccc aagaggaaca gcgacaagct
     7681 gatcgccaga aagaaggact gggaccctaa gaagtacggc ggcttcgaca gccccaccgt
     7741 ggcctattct gtgctggtgg tggccaaagt ggaaaagggc aagtccaaga aactgaagag
     7801 tgtgaaagag ctgctgggga tcaccatcat ggaaagaagc agcttcgaga agaatcccat
     7861 cgactttctg gaagccaagg gctacaaaga agtgaaaaag gacctgatca tcaagctgcc
     7921 taagtactcc ctgttcgagc tggaaaacgg ccggaagaga atgctggcct ctgccggcga
     7981 actgcagaag ggaaacgaac tggccctgcc ctccaaatat gtgaacttcc tgtacctggc
     8041 cagccactat gagaagctga agggctcccc cgaggataat gagcagaaac agctgtttgt
     8101 ggaacagcac aaacactacc tggacgagat catcgagcag atcagcgagt tctccaagag
     8161 agtgatcctg gccgacgcta atctggacaa ggtgctgagc gcctacaaca agcacagaga
     8221 caagcctatc agagagcagg ccgagaatat catccacctg tttaccctga ccaatctggg
     8281 agcccctgcc gccttcaagt actttgacac caccatcgac cggaagaggt acaccagcac
     8341 caaagaggtg ctggacgcca ccctgatcca ccagagcatc accggcctgt acgagacacg
     8401 gatcgacctg tctcagctgg gaggcgacgc ctatccctat gacgtgcccg attatgccag
     8461 cctgggcagc ggctccccca agaaaaaacg caaggtggaa gatcctaaga aaaagcggaa
     8521 agtggacggc attggtagtg ggagcaacgg cagcagcgga tccagcgagc tgattaagga
     8581 gaacatgcac atgaagctgt acatggaggg caccgtggac aaccatcact tcaagtgcac
     8641 atccgagggc gaaggcaagc cctacgaggg cacccagacc atgagaatca aggtggtcga
     8701 gggcggccct ctccccttcg ccttcgacat cctggctact agcttcctct acggcagcaa
     8761 gaccttcatc aaccacaccc agggcatccc cgacttcttc aagcagtcct tccctgaggg
     8821 cttcacatgg gagagagtca ccacatacga agacgggggc gtgctgaccg ctacccagga
     8881 caccagcctc caggacggct gcctcatcta caacgtcaag atcagagggg tgaacttcac
     8941 atccaacggc cctgtgatgc agaagaaaac actcggctgg gaggccttca ccgagacgct
     9001 gtaccccgct gacggcggcc tggaaggcag aaacgacatg gccctgaagc tcgtgggcgg
     9061 gagccatctg atcgcaaaca tcaagaccac atatagatcc aagaaacccg ctaagaacct
     9121 caagatgcct ggcgtctact atgtggacta cagactggaa agaatcaagg aggccaacaa
     9181 cgagacctac gtcgagcagc acgaggtggc agtggccaga tactgcgacc tccctagcaa
     9241 actggggcac aagcttaatg gcggtggcgg agggatggat gctaagtcac taactgcctg
     9301 gtcccggaca ctggtgacct tcaaggatgt atttgtggac ttcaccaggg aggagtggaa
     9361 gctgctggac actgctcagc agatcgtgta cagaaatgtg atgctggaga actataagaa
     9421 cctggtttcc ttgggttatc agcttactaa gccagatgtg atcctccggt tggagaaggg
     9481 agaagagccc tagtaacgcg tgaattcact cctcaggtgc aggctgccta tcagaaggtg
     9541 gtggctggtg tggccaatgc cctggctcac aaataccact gagatctttt tccctctgcc
     9601 aaaaattatg gggacatcat gaagcccctt gagcatctga cttctggcta ataaaggaaa
     9661 tttattttca ttgcaatagt gtgttggaat tttttgtgtc tctcactcgg aaggacatat
     9721 gggagggcaa atcatttaaa acatcagaat gagtatttgg tttagagttt ggcaacatat
     9781 gcccatatgc tggctgccat gaacaaaggt tggctataaa gaggtcatca gtatatgaaa
     9841 cagccccctg ctgtccattc cttattccat agaaaagcct tgacttgagg ttagattttt
     9901 tttatatttt gttttgtgtt atttttttct ttaacatccc taaaattttc cttacatgtt
     9961 ttactagcca gatttttcct cctctcctga ctactcccag tcatagctgt ccctcttctc
    10021 ttatggagat ccctcgacct gcagcccaag cttataactt cgtatagcat acattatacg
    10081 aagttatgcg gccgcaccgg tatgcattta attaagatat cagctttact agggacagga
    10141 ttggtgacag aaaagcccca tccttaggcc tcctccttcc tagtctcctg atattgggtc
    10201 taacccccac ctcctgttag gcagattcct tatctggtga cacaccccca tttcctggag
    10261 ccatctctct ccttgccaga acctctaagg tttgcttacg atggagccag agaggatcct
    10321 gggagggaga gcttggcagg gggtgggagg gaaggggggg atgcgtgacc tgcccggttc
    10381 tcagtggcca ccctgcgcta ccctctccca gaacctgagc tgctctgacg cggctgtctg
    10441 gtgcgtttca ctgatcctgg tgctgcagct tccttacact tcccaagagg agaagcagtt
    10501 tggaaaaaca aaatcagaat aagttggtcc tgagttctaa ctttggctct tcacctttct
    10561 agtccccaat ttatattgtt cctccgtgcg tcagttttac ctgtgagata aggccagtag
    10621 ccagccccgt cctggcaggg ctgtggtgag gaggggggtg tccgtgtgga aaactccctt
    10681 tgtgagaatg gtgcgtccta ggtgttcacc aggtcgtggc cgcctctact ccctttctct
    10741 ttctccatcc ttctttcctt aaagagtccc cagtgctatc tgggacatat tcctccgccc
    10801 agagcagggt cccgcttccc taaggccctg ctctgggctt ctgggtttga gtccttggca
    10861 agcccaggag aggcgctcag gcttccctgt cccccttcct cgtccaccat ctcatgcccc
    10921 tggctctcct gccccttccc tacaggggtt cctggctctg ctctaagggc gaattcgcca
    10981 ggaaccgtaa aaaggccgcg ttgctggcgt ttttccatag gctccgcccc cctgacgagc
    11041 atcacaaaaa tcgacgctca agtcagaggt ggcgaaaccc gacaggacta taaagatacc
    11101 aggcgtttcc ccctggaagc tccctcgtgc gctctcctgt tccgaccctg ccgcttaccg
    11161 gatacctgtc cgcctttctc ccttcgggaa gcgtggcgct ttctcatagc tcacgctgta
    11221 ggtatctcag ttcggtgtag gtcgttcgct ccaagctggg ctgtgtgcac gaaccccccg
    11281 ttcagcccga ccgctgcgcc ttatccggta actatcgtct tgagtccaac ccggtaagac
    11341 acgacttatc gccactggca gcagccactg gtaacaggat tagcagagcg aggtatgtag
    11401 gcggtgctac agagttcttg aagtggtggc ctaactacgg ctacactaga agaacagtat
    11461 ttggtatctg cgctctgctg aagccagtta ccttcggaaa aagagttggt agctcttgat
    11521 ccggcaaaca aaccaccgct ggtagcggtg gtttttttgt ttgcaagcag cagattacgc
    11581 gcagaaaaaa aggatctcaa gaagatcctt tgatcttttc tacggggtct gacgctcagt
    11641 ggaacgaaaa ctcacgttaa gggattttgg tcatgagatt atcaaaaagg atcttcacct
    11701 agatcctttt aaattaaaaa tgaagtttta aatcaatcta aagtatatat gagtaaactt
    11761 ggtctgacag ttaccaatgc ttaatcagtg aggcacctat ctcagcgatc tgtctatttc
    11821 gttcatccat agttgcctga ctccccgtcg tgtagataac tacgatacgg gagggcttac
    11881 catctggccc cagtgctgca atgataccgc gagacccacg ctcaccggct ccagatttat
    11941 cagcaataaa ccagccagcc ggaagggccg agcgcagaag tggtcctgca actttatccg
    12001 cctccatcca gtctattaat tgttgccggg aagctagagt aagtagttcg ccagttaata
    12061 gtttgcgcaa cgttgttgcc attgctacag gcatcgtggt gtcacgctcg tcgtttggta
    12121 tggcttcatt cagctccggt tcccaacgat caaggcgagt tacatgatcc cccatgttgt
    12181 gcaaaaaagc ggttagctcc ttcggtcctc cgatcgttgt cagaagtaag ttggccgcag
    12241 tgttatcact catggttatg gcagcactgc ataattctct tactgtcatg ccatccgtaa
    12301 gatgcttttc tgtgactggt gagtactcaa ccaagtcatt ctgagaatag tgtatgcggc
    12361 gaccgagttg ctcttgcccg gcgtcaatac gggataatac cgcgccacat agcagaactt
    12421 taaaagtgct catcattgga aaacgttctt cggggcgaaa actctcaagg atcttaccgc
    12481 tgttgagatc cagttcgatg taacccactc gtgcacccaa ctgatcttca gcatctttta
    12541 ctttcaccag cgtttctggg tgagcaaaaa caggaaggca aaatgccgca aaaaagggaa
    12601 taagggcgac acggaaatgt tgaatactca tactcttcct ttttcaatat tattgaagca
    12661 tttatcaggg ttgaattcgc cctt
//
